>Addgene plasmid #19801 | pEGFP-U6-shR-E1-1 | addgene partial sequence | sequence record 25553 | EGFP-N 5'-CGTCGCCGTCCAGCTCGACCAG-3'
CCCCGGTGACGCTCTCGCCCTTGCTCACCATGGTGGCGACCGGTGGATCCCGGAGCTTGAGCTCGAGATC
TGAGTCCGGTAGCGCTAGCGGATCTGACGGTTCACTAAACCAGCTCTGCTTATATAGACCTCCCACCGTA
CACGCCTACCGCCCATTTGCGTCAATGGGGCGGAGTTGTTACGACATTTTGGAAAGTCCCGTTGATTTTG
GTGCCAAAACAAACTCCCATTGACGTCAATGGGGTGGAGACTTGGAAATCCCCGTGAGTCAAACCGCTAT
CCACGCCCATTGATGTACTGCCAAAACCGCATCACCATGGTAATAGCGATGACTAATACGTAGATGTACT
GCCAAGTAGGAAAGTCCCATAAGGTCATGTACTGGGCATAATGCCAGGCGGGCCATTTACCGTCATTGAC
GTCAATAGGGGGCGTACTTGGCATATGATACACTTGATGTACTGCCAAGTGGGCAGTTTACCGTAAATAC
TCCACCCATTGACGTCAATGGAAAGTCCCTATTGGCGTTACTATGGGAACATACGTCATTATTGACGTCA
ATGGGCGGGGGTCGTTGGGCGGTCAGCCAGGCGGGCCATTTACCGTAAGTTATGTAACGCGGAACTCCAT
ATATGGGCTATGAACTAATGACCCCGTAATTGATTACTATTAATAACTAATGCATGGCGGTAATACGGTT
ATCCACAGAATCAGGGGATAACGCAGGAAAANAGANGNAANCAAAGGCCCNCAAAGNGCCANACGCANAA
ANGCCCNNTNGCNGGTTTTTNCNNAGGCCCCCCCCCTGAAAAATNAAAA
