>Addgene plasmid #19801 | pEGFP-U6-shR-E1-1 | addgene partial sequence | sequence record 25554 | mU6-F 5'-ATATCCCTTGGAGAAAAGCCTT-3'
TGCCATGAATTCAGAGATTGATGTGCAAGATCTTCTCATCTTTTTTAATTCTTTGTTAGGCCTGGTACCT
CTAGAGATATCCTGCAGTGGCCAATGCATTGGTTCGCGGCCGCCACCGCGGTGGAGCTCCAGCTTTTGTT
CCCTTTAGTGAGGGTTAATTGCGCGCTTGGCGTAATCATGGTCATAGCTGTTTCCTGTGTGAAATTGTTA
TCCGCTCGGGCCCTGCCATAGCCTCAGGTTACTCATATATACTTTAGATTGATTTAAAACTTCATTTTTA
ATTTAAAAGGATCTAGGTGAAGATCCTTTTTGATAATCTCATGACCAAAATCCCTTAACGTGAGTTTTCG
TTCCACTGAGCGTCAGACCCCGTAGAAAAGATCAAAGGATCTTCTTGAGATCCTTTTTTTCTGCGCGTAA
TCTGCTGCTTGCAAACAAAAAAACCACCGCTACCAGCGGTGGTTTGTTTGCCGGATCAAGAGCTACCAAC
TCTTTTTCCGAAGGTAACTGGCTTCAGCAGAGCGCAGATACCAAATACTGTTCTTCTAGTGTAGCCGTAG
TTAGGCCACCACTTCAAGAACTCTGTAGCACCGCCTACATACCTCGCTCTGCTAATCCTGTTACCAGTGG
CTGCTGCCAGTGGCGATAAGTCGTGTCTTACCGGGTTGGACTCAAGACGATAGTTACCGGATAAGGCGCA
GCGGTCGGGCTGAACGGGGGGTTCGTGCACACAGCCCAGCTTGGAGCGAACGACCTACACCGAACTGAGA
TACCTACAGCGTGAGCTATGAGAAAGCGCCACGCTTCCCGAAGGGAGAAAGGCGGACAGGTATCCGGTAA
GCGGCAGGGTCGGAACAGGAGAGCGCACGANGGNAGCTTCCAGGGGGNAAACGCCTGGNATCTTTATAGN
CCTGNCGGGGTTCNCCACCTCTGACTTGACCCCGATTTTTTGNGANGCNCNNCAGGGGGGCGAACCTATG
NAAAANNCNNCAACGCGGCCTTTTTANGGNNCCGGNCNTTTGNNGGCNTTTGCCCNNANGTNNTTNCNGN
NTN
