[The description below was written by a language model from this plasmid's Addgene catalogue record.]
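Description:
pEGFP-U6-shR-E1-1 is a mammalian expression and RNAi plasmid built on the pEGFP-U6 backbone (about 5 kb without insert). It is maintained in bacteria as a high-copy plasmid under kanamycin selection. The record provides no feature table, so the origin of replication, the promoter driving any fluorescent reporter, and any mammalian selection marker are not stated. The backbone name implies that it combines an EGFP reporter with a U6 promoter cassette. U6 is an RNA polymerase III promoter commonly used to transcribe short hairpin RNAs with defined ends.

The payload is a short hairpin RNA insert of roughly 50 bp, cloned by restriction digestion between PmeI and EcoRI sites, both of which remain intact. After transcription, a hairpin of this kind is processed by the cellular RNAi machinery into a small interfering RNA that directs knockdown of a complementary transcript. The depositor supplies a target sequence for shR-E1-1, but the record does not name the gene or species being targeted, and "E1-1" is not explained. If EGFP is expressed as the backbone name suggests, it would mark transfected cells so that knockdown effects could be examined in fluorescent cells.

The associated publication concerns a construct with fluorescent indicators for conditional expression of miRNA, which suggests this plasmid served as a conventional shRNA silencing vector in that work, although the record does not state its exact role. It is available under academic and nonprofit terms only.
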