Addgene plasmid #19801: pEGFP-U6-shR-E1-1
Depositing lab: Zuoshang Xu. Depositing organization: University of Massachusetts, Worcester. Publication: A construct with fluorescent indicators for conditional expression of miRNA. Qiu L, Wang H, Xia X, Zhou H, Xu Z. BMC Biotechnol. 2008 Oct 7;8:77. doi: 10.1186/1472-6750-8-77. PubMed 18840295.
Backbone
  Vector backbone: pEGFP-U6
  Backbone size w/o insert (bp): 5000
  Vector type: Mammalian Expression, RNAi
Growth in bacteria
  Bacterial resistance: Kanamycin, 50 μg/mL
  Growth temperature: 37°C
  Growth strain: DH5alpha
  Copy number: High Copy
Gene/Insert
  Gene/Insert name: shRNA
  Insert size (bp): 50
  Cloning method: Restriction Enzyme; 5′ cloning site PmeI (not destroyed); 3′ cloning site EcoRI (not destroyed)
  Sequencing primers: 5′ ATATCCCTTGGAGAAAAGCCTT
Terms and licenses: Academic/Nonprofit Terms; Industry Terms: Not Available to Industry
Depositor comments: Target sequences for shR-E1-1 - 5'-GATGAGAAGATCTTGCACATCAA
How to cite: pEGFP-U6-shR-E1-1 was a gift from Zuoshang Xu (Addgene plasmid # 19801 ; http://n2t.net/addgene:19801 ; RRID:Addgene_19801)
